>Addgene plasmid #101332 | pBS NL4-3 envFS eGFP RT-D185K/D186L | addgene full sequence | sequence record 194069 | Addgene NGS Result
TGGAAGGGCTAATTTGGTCCCAAAAAAGACAAGAGATCCTTGATCTGTGGATCTACCACACACAAGGCTA
CTTCCCTGATTGGCAGAACTACACACCAGGGCCAGGGATCAGATATCCACTGACCTTTGGATGGTGCTTC
AAGTTAGTACCAGTTGAACCAGAGCAAGTAGAAGAGGCCAATGAAGGAGAGAACAACAGCTTGTTACACC
CTATGAGCCAGCATGGGATGGAGGACCCGGAGGGAGAAGTATTAGTGTGGAAGTTTGACAGCCTCCTAGC
ATTTCGTCACATGGCCCGAGAGCTGCATCCGGAGTACTACAAAGACTGCTGACATCGAGCTTTCTACAAG
GGACTTTCCGCTGGGGACTTTCCAGGGAGGTGTGGCCTGGGCGGGACTGGGGAGTGGCGAGCCCTCAGAT
GCTACATATAAGCAGCTGCTTTTTGCCTGTACTGGGTCTCTCTGGTTAGACCAGATCTGAGCCTGGGAGC
TCTCTGGCTAACTAGGGAACCCACTGCTTAAGCCTCAATAAAGCTTGCCTTGAGTGCTCAAAGTAGTGTG
TGCCCGTCTGTTGTGTGACTCTGGTAACTAGAGATCCCTCAGACCCTTTTAGTCAGTGTGGAAAATCTCT
AGCAGTGGCGCCCGAACAGGGACTTGAAAGCGAAAGTAAAGCCAGAGGAGATCTCTCGACGCAGGACTCG
GCTTGCTGAAGCGCGCACGGCAAGAGGCGAGGGGCGGCGACTGGTGAGTACGCCAAAAATTTTGACTAGC
GGAGGCTAGAAGGAGAGAGATGGGTGCGAGAGCGTCGGTATTAAGCGGGGGAGAATTAGATAAATGGGAA
AAAATTCGGTTAAGGCCAGGGGGAAAGAAACAATATAAACTAAAACATATAGTATGGGCAAGCAGGGAGC
TAGAACGATTCGCAGTTAATCCTGGCCTTTTAGAGACATCAGAAGGCTGTAGACAAATACTGGGACAGCT
ACAACCATCCCTTCAGACAGGATCAGAAGAACTTAGATCATTATATAATACAATAGCAGTCCTCTATTGT
GTGCATCAAAGGATAGATGTAAAAGACACCAAGGAAGCCTTAGATAAGATAGAGGAAGAGCAAAACAAAA
GTAAGAAAAAGGCACAGCAAGCAGCAGCTGACACAGGAAACAACAGCCAGGTCAGCCAAAATTAC
[693 nt withheld, positions 1186-1878]
GCTGAAGCAATGAGCCAAGTAACAAATCCAGCTACCATAATGATACAGAAAGGCAATTTTAGGAACCAAA
GAAAGACTGTTAAGTGTTTCAATTGTGGCAAAGAAGGGCACATAGCCAAAAATTGCAGGGCCCCTAGGAA
AAAGGGCTGTTGGAAATGTGGAAAGGAAGGACACCAAATGAAAGATTGTACTGAGAGACAGGCTAATTTT
TTAGGGAAGATCTGGCCTTCCCACAAGGGAAGGCCAGGGAATTTTCTTCAGAGCAGACCAGAGCCAACAG
CCCCACCAGAAGAGAGCTTCAGGTTTGGGGAAGAGACAACAACTCCCTCTCAGAAGCAGGAGCCGATAGA
CAAGGAACTGTATCCTTTAGCTTCCCTCAGATCACTCTTTGGCAGCGACCCCTCGTCACAATAAAGATAG
GGGGGCAATTAAAGGAAGCTCTATTAGATACAGGAGCAGATGATACAGTATTAGAAGAAATGAATTTGCC
AGGAAGATGGAAACCAAAAATGATAGGGGGAATTGGAGGTTTTATCAAAGTAAGACAGTATGATCAGATA
CTCATAGAAATCTGCGGACATAAAGCTATAGGTACAGTATTAGTAGGACCTACACCTGTCAACATAATTG
GAAGAAATCTGTTGACTCAGATTGGCTGCACTTTAAATTTTCCCATTAGTCCTATTGAGACTGTACCAGT
AAAATTAAAGCCAGGAATGGATGGCCCAAAAGTTAAACAATGGCCATTGACAGAAGAAAAAATAAAAGCA
TTAGTAGAAATTTGTACAGAAATGGAAAAGGAAGGAAAAATTTCAAAAATTGGGCCTGAAAATCCATACA
ATACTCCAGTATTTGCCATAAAGAAAAAAGACAGTACTAAATGGAGAAAATTAGTAGATTTCAGAGAACT
TAATAAGAGAACTCAAGATTTCTGGGAAGTTCAATTAGGAATACCACATCCTGCAGGGTTAAAACAGAAA
AAATCAGTAACAGTACTGGATGTGGGCGATGCATATTTTTCAGTTCCCTTAGATAAAGACTTCAGGAAGT
ATACTGCATTTACCATACCTAGTATAAACAATGAGACACCAGGGATTAGATATCAGTACAATGTGCTTCC
ACAGGGATGGAAAGGATCACCAGCAATATTCCAGTGTAGCATGACAAAAATCTTAGAGCCTTTTAGAAAA
CAAAATCCAGACATAGTCATCTATCAATACATGAAGCTTTTGTATGTAGGATCTGACTTAGAAATAGGGC
AGCATAGAACAAAAATAGAGGAACTGAGACAACATCTGTTGAGGTGGGGATTTACCACACCAGACAAAAA
ACATCAGAAAGAACCTCCATTCCTTTGGATGGGTTATGAACTCCATCCTGATAAATGGACAGTACAGCCT
ATAGTGCTGCCAGAAAAGGACAGCTGGACTGTCAATGACATACAGAAATTAGTGGGAAAATTGAATTGGG
CAAGTCAGATTTATGCAGGGATTAAAGTAAGGCAATTATGTAAACTTCTTAGGGGAACCAAAGCACTAAC
AGAAGTAGTACCACTAACAGAAGAAGCAGAGCTAGAACTGGCAGAAAACAGGGAGATTCTAAAAGAACCG
GTACATGGAGTGTATTATGACCCATCAAAAGACTTAATAGCAGAAATACAGAAGCAGGGGCAAGGCCAAT
GGACATATCAAATTTATCAAGAGCCATTTAAAAATCTGAAAACAGGAAAGTATGCAAGAATGAAGGGTGC
CCACACTAATGATGTGAAACAATTAACAGAGGCAGTACAAAAAATAGCCACAGAAAGCATAGTAATATGG
GGAAAGACTCCTAAATTTAAATTACCCATACAAAAGGAAACATGGGAAGCATGGTGGACAGAGTATTGGC
AAGCCACCTGGATTCCTGAGTGGGAGTTTGTCAATACCCCTCCCTTAGTGAAGTTATGGTACCAGTTAGA
GAAAGAACCCATAATAGGAGCAGAAACTTTCTATGTAGATGGGGCAGCCAATAGGGAAACTAAATTAGGA
AAAGCAGGATATGTAACTGACAGAGGAAGACAAAAAGTTGTCCCCCTAACGGACACAACAAATCAGAAGA
CTGAGTTACAAGCAATTCATCTAGCTTTGCAGGATTCGGGATTAGAAGTAAACATAGTGACAGACTCACA
ATATGCATTGGGAATCATTCAAGCACAACCAGATAAGAGTGAATCAGAGTTAGTCAGTCAAATAATAGAG
CAGTTAATAAAAAAGGAAAAAGTCTACCTGGCATGGGTACCAGCACACAAAGGAATTGGAGGAAATGAAC
AAGTAGATAAATTGGTCAGTGCTGGAATCAGGAAAGTACTATTTTTAGATGGAATAGATAAGGCCCAAGA
AGAACATGAGAAATATCACAGTAATTGGAGAGCAATGGCTAGTGATTTTAACCTACCACCTGTAGTAGCA
AAAGAAATAGTAGCCAGCTGTGATAAATGTCAGCTAAAAGGGGAAGCCATGCATGGACAAGTAGACTGTA
GCCCAGGAATATGGCAGCTAGATTGTACACATTTAGAAGGAAAAGTTATCTTGGTAGCAGTTCATGTAGC
CAGTGGATATATAGAAGCAGAAGTAATTCCAGCAGAGACAGGGCAAGAAACAGCATACTTCCTCTTAAAA
TTAGCAGGAAGATGGCCAGTAAAAACAGTACATACAGACAATGGCAGCAATTTCACCAGTACTACAGTTA
AGGCCGCCTGTTGGTGGGCGGGGATCAAGCAGGAATTTGGCATTCCCTACAATCCCCAAAGTCAAGGAGT
AATAGAATCTATGAATAAAGAATTAAAGAAAATTATAGGACAGGTAAGAGATCAGGCTGAACATCTTAAG
ACAGCAGTACAAATGGCAGTATTCATCCACAATTTTAAAAGAAAAGGGGGGATTGGGGGGTACAGTGCAG
GGGAAAGAATAGTAGACATAATAGCAACAGACATACAAACTAAAGAATTACAAAAACAAATTACAAAAAT
TCAAAATTTTCGGGTTTATTACAGGGACAGCAGAGATCCAGTTTGGAAAGGACCAGCAAAGCTCCTCTGG
AAAGGTGAAGGGGCAGTAGTAATACAAGATAATAGTGACATAAAAGTAGTGCCAAGAAGAAAAGCAAAGA
TCATCAGGGATTATGGAAAACAGATGGCAGGTGATGATTGTGTGGCAAGTAGACAGGATGAGGATTAACA
CATGGAAAAGATTAGTAAAACACCATATGTATATTTCAAGGAAAGCTAAGGACTGGTTTTATAGACATCA
CTATGAAAGTACTAATCCAAAAATAAGTTCAGAAGTACACATCCCACTAGGGGATGCTAAATTAGTAATA
ACAACATATTGGGGTCTGCATACAGGAGAAAGAGACTGGCATTTGGGTCAGGGAGTCTCCATAGAATGGA
GGAAAAAGAGATATAGCACACAAGTAGACCCTGACCTAGCAGACCAACTAATTCATCTGCACTATTTTGA
TTGTTTTTCAGAATCTGCTATAAGAAATACCATATTAGGACGTATAGTTAGTCCTAGGTGTGAATATCAA
GCAGGACATAACAAGGTAGGATCTCTACAGTACTTGGCACTAGCAGCATTAATAAAACCAAAACAGATAA
AGCCACCTTTGCCTAGTGTTAGGAAACTGACAGAGGACAGATGGAACAAGCCCCAGAAGACCAAGGGCCA
CAGAGGGAGCCATACAATGAATGGACACTAGAGCTTTTAGAGGAACTTAAGAGTGAAGCTGTTAGACATT
TTCCTAGGATATGGCTCCATAACTTAGGACAACATATCTATGAAACTTACGGGGATACTTGGGCAGGAGT
GGAAGCCATAATAAGAATTCTGCAACAACTGCTGTTTATCCATTTCAGAATTGGGTGTCGACATAGCAGA
ATAGGCGTTACTCGACAGAGGAGAGCAAGAAATGGAGCCAGTAGATCCTAGACTAGAGCCCTGGAAGCAT
CCAGGAAGTCAGCCTAAAACTGCTTGTACCAATTGCTATTGTAAAAAGTGTTGCTTTCATTGCCAAGTTT
GTTTCATGACAAAAGCCTTAGGCATCTCCTATGGCAGGAAGAAGCGGAGACAGCGACGAAGAGCTCATCA
GAACAGTCAGACTCATCAAGCTTCTCTATCAAAGCAGTAAGTAGTACATGTAATGCAACCTATAATAGTA
GCAATAGTAGCATTAGTAGTAGCAATAATAATAGCAATAGTTGTGTGGTCCATAGTAATCATAGAATATA
GGAAAATATTAAGACAAAGAAAAATAGACAGGTTAATTGATAGACTAATAGAAAGAGCAGAAGACAGTGG
CAATGAGAGTGAAGGAGAAGTATCAGCACTTGTGGAGATGGGGGTGGAAATGGGGCACCATGCTCCTTGG
GATATTGATGATCTGTAGTGCTACAGAAAAATTGTGGGTCACCGTCTATTATGGGGTACCTGTGTGGAAG
GAAGCAACCACCACTCTATTTTGTGCATCAGATGCTAAAGCATATATGATACAGAGGTACATAATGTTTG
GGCCACACATGCCTGTGTACCCACAGACCCCAACCCACAAGAAGTAGTATTGGTAAATGTGACAGAAAAT
TTTAACATGTGGAAAAATGACATGGTAGAACAGATGCATGAGGATATAATCAGTTTATGGGATCAAAGCC
TAAAGCCATGTGTAAAATTAACCCCACTCTGTGTTAGTTTAAAGTGCACTGATTTGAAGAATGATACTAA
TACCAATAGTAGTAGCGGGAGAATGATAATGGAGAAAGGAGAGATAAAAAACTGCTCTTTCAATATCAGC
ACAAGCATAAGAGATAAGGTGCAGAAAGAATATGCATTCTTTTATAAACTTGATATAGTACCAATAGATA
ATACCAGCTATAGGTTGATAAGTTGTAACACCTCAGTCATTACACAGGCCTGTCCAAAGGTATCCTTTGA
GCCAATTCCCATACATTATTGTGCCCCGGCTGGTTTTGCGATTCTAAAATGTAATAATAAGACGTTCAAT
GGAACAGGACCATGTACAAATGTCAGCACAGTACAATGTACACATGGAATCAGGCCAGTAGTATCAACTC
AACTGCTGTTAAATGGCAGTCTAGCAGAAGAAGATGTAGTAATTAGATCTGCCAATTTCACAGACAATGC
TAAAACCATAATAGTACAGCTGAACACATCTGTAGAAATTAATTGTACAAGACCCAACAACAATACAAGA
AAAAGTATCCGTATCCAGAGGGGACCAGGGAGAGCATTTGTTACAATAGGAAAAATAGGAAATATGAGAC
AAGCACATTGTAACATTAGTAGAGCAAAATGGAATGCCACTTTAAAACAGATAGCTAGCAAATTAAGAGA
ACAATTTGGAAATAATAAAACAATAATCTTTAAGCAATCCTCAGGAGGGGACCCAGAAATTGTAACGCAC
AGTTTTAATTGTGGAGGGGAATTTTTCTACTGTAATTCAACACAACTGTTTAATAGTACTTGGTTTAATA
GTACTTGGAGTACTGAAGGGTCAAATAACACTGAAGGAAGTGACACAATCACACTCCCATGCAGAATAAA
ACAATTTATAAACATGTGGCAGGAAGTAGGAAAAGCAATGTATGCCCCTCCCATCAGTGGACAAATTAGA
TGTTCATCAAATATTACTGGGCTGCTATTAACAAGAGATGGTGGTAATAACAACAATGGGTCCGAGATCT
TCAGACCTGGAGGAGGCGATATGAGGGACAATTGGAGAAGTGAATTATATAAATATAAAGTAGTAAAAAT
TGAACCATTAGGAGTAGCACCCACCAAGGCAAAGAGAAGAGTGGTGCAGAGAGAAAAAAGAGCAGTGGGA
ATAGGAGCTTTGTTCCTTGGGTTCTTGGGAGCAGCAGGAAGCACTATGGGCGCAGCGTCAATGACGCTGA
CGGTACAGGCCAGACAATTATTGTCTGATATAGTGCAGCAGCAGAACAATTTGCTGAGGGCTATTGAGGC
GCAACAGCATCTGTTGCAACTCACAGTCTGGGGCATCAAACAGCTCCAGGCAAGAATCCTGGCTGTGGAA
AGATACCTAAAGGATCAACAGCTCCTGGGGATTTGGGGTTGCTCTGGAAAACTCATTTGCACCACTGCTG
TGCCTTGGAATGCTAGTTGGAGTAATAAATCTCTGGAACAGATTTGGAATAACATGACCTGGATGGAGTG
GGACAGAGAAATTAACAATTACACAAGCTTAATACACTCCTTAATTGAAGAATCGCAAAACCAGCAAGAA
AAGAATGAACAAGAATTATTGGAATTAGATAAATGGGCAAGTTTGTGGAATTGGTTTAACATAACAAATT
GGCTGTGGTATATAAAATTATTCATAATGATAGTAGGAGGCTTGGTAGGTTTAAGAATAGTTTTTGCTGT
ACTTTCTATAGTGAATAGAGTTAGGCAGGGATATTCACCATTATCGTTTCAGACCCACCTCCCAATCCCG
AGGGGACCCGACAGGCCCGAAGGAATAGAAGAAGAAGGTGGAGAGAGAGACAGAGACAGATCCATTCGAT
TAGTGAACGGATCCTTAGCACTTATCTGGGACGATCTGCGGAGCCTGTGCCTCTTCAGCTACCACCGCTT
GAGAGACTTACTCTTGATTGTAACGAGGATTGTGGAACTTCTGGGACGCAGGGGGTGGGAAGCCCTCAAA
TATTGGTGGAATCTCCTACAATATTGGAGTCAGGAGCTAAAGAATAGTGCTGTTAGCTTGCTCAATGCCA
CAGCCATAGCAGTAGCTGAGGGGACAGATAGGGTTATAGAAGTAGTACAAGGAGCTTGTAGAGCTATTCG
CCACATACCTAGAAGAATAAGACAGGGCTTGGAAAGGATTTTGCTATAAGATGGGTGGCGCGGCCGCTCT
GGTGAGCAAGGGCGAGGAGCTGTTCACCGGGGTGGTGCCCATCCTGGTCGAGCTGGACGGCGACGTAAAC
GGCCACAAGTTCAGCGTGTCCGGCGAGGGCGAGGGCGATGCCACCTACGGCAAGCTGACCCTGAAGTTCA
TCTGCACCACCGGCAAGCTGCCCGTGCCCTGGCCCACCCTCGTGACCACCCTGACCTACGGCGTGCAGTG
CTTCAGCCGCTACCCCGACCACATGAAGCAGCACGACTTCTTCAAGTCCGCCATGCCCGAAGGCTACGTC
CAGGAGCGCACCATCTTCTTCAAGGACGACGGCAACTACAAGACCCGCGCCGAGGTGAAGTTCGAGGGCG
ACACCCTGGTGAACCGCATCGAGCTGAAGGGCATCGACTTCAAGGAGGACGGCAACATCCTGGGGCACAA
GCTGGAGTACAACTACAACAGCCACAACGTCTATATCATGGCCGACAAGCAGAAGAACGGCATCAAGGTG
AACTTCAAGATCCGCCACAACATCGAGGACGGCAGCGTGCAGCTCGCCGACCACTACCAGCAGAACACCC
CCATCGGCGACGGCCCCGTGCTGCTGCCCGACAACCACTACCTGAGCACCCAGTCCGCCCTGAGCAAAGA
CCCCAACGAGAAGCGCGATCACATGGTCCTGCTGGAGTTCGTGACCGCCGCCGGGATCACTCTCGGCATG
GACGAGCTGTACAAGTAACTCGAGACCTAGAAAAACATGGAGCAATCACAAGTAGCAATACAGCAGCTAA
CAATGCTGCTTGTGCCTGGCTAGAAGCACAAGAGGAGGAAGAGGTGGGTTTTCCAGTCACACCTCAGGTA
CCTTTAAGACCAATGACTTACAAGGCAGCTGTAGATCTTAGCCACTTTTTAAAAGAAAAGGGGGGACTGG
AAGGGCTAATTCACTCCCAAAGAAGACAAGATATCCTTGATCTGTGGATCTACCACACACAAGGCTACTT
CCCTGATTGGCAGAACTACACACCAGGGCCAGGGGTCAGATATCCACTGACCTTTGGATGGTGCTACAAG
CTAGTACCAGTTGAGCCAGATAAGGTAGAAGAGGCCAATAAAGGAGAGAACACCAGCTTGTTACACCCTG
TGAGCCTGCATGGAATGGATGACCCTGAGAGAGAAGTGTTAGAGTGGAGGTTTGACAGCCGCCTAGCATT
TCATCACGTGGCCCGAGAGCTGCATCCGGAGTACTTCAAGAACTGCTGACATCGAGCTTGCTACAAGGGA
CTTTCCGCTGGGGACTTTCCAGGGAGGCGTGGCCTGGGCGGGACTGGGGAGTGGCGAGCCCTCAGATGCT
GCATATAAGCAGCTGCTTTTTGCCTGTACTGGGTCTCTCTGGTTAGACCAGATCTGAGCCTGGGAGCTCT
CTGGCTAACTAGGGAACCCACTGCTTAAGCCTCAATAAAGCTTGCCTTGAGTGCTTCAAGTAGTGTGTGC
CCGTCTGTTGTGTGACTCTGGTAACTAGAGATCCCTCAGACCCTTTTAGTCAGTGTGGAAAATCTCTAGC
AGGCCGGCCCAATTGACATGTGAGCAAAAGGCCAGCAAAAGGCCAGGAACCGTAAAAAGGCCGCGTTGCT
GGCGTTTTTCCATAGGCTCCGCCCCCCTGACGAGCATCACAAAAATCGACGCTCAAGTCAGAGGTGGCGA
AACCCGACAGGACTATAAAGATACCAGGCGTTTCCCCCTGGAAGCTCCCTCGTGCGCTCTCCTGTTCCGA
CCCTGCCGCTTACCGGATACCTGTCCGCCTTTCTCCCTTCGGGAAGCGTGGCGCTTTCTCATAGCTCACG
CTGTAGGTATCTCAGTTCGGTGTAGGTCGTTCGCTCCAAGCTGGGCTGTGTGCACGAACCCCCCGTTCAG
CCCGACCGCTGCGCCTTATCCGGTAACTATCGTCTTGAGTCCAACCCGGTAAGACACGACTTATCGCCAC
TGGCAGCAGCCACTGGTAACAGGATTAGCAGAGCGAGGTATGTAGGCGGTGCTACAGAGTTCTTGAAGTG
GTGGCCTAACTACGGCTACACTAGAAGAACAGTATTTGGTATCTGCGCTCTGCTGAAGCCAGTTACCTTC
GGAAAAAGAGTTGGTAGCTCTTGATCCGGCAAACAAACCACCGCTGGTAGCGGTGGTTTTTTTGTTTGCA
AGCAGCAGATTACGCGCAGAAAAAAAGGATCTCAAGAAGATCCTTTGATCTTTTCTACGGGGTCTGACGC
TCAGTGGAACGAAAACTCACGTTAAGGGATTTTGGTCATGAGATTATCAAAAAGGATCTTCACCTAGATC
CTTTTAAATTAAAAATGAAGTTTTAAATCAATCTAAAGTATATATGAGTAAACTTGGTCTGACAGTTACC
AATGCTTAATCAGTGAGGCACCTATCTCAGCGATCTGTCTATTTCGTTCATCCATAGTTGCCTGACTCCC
CGTCGTGTAGATAACTACGATACGGGAGGGCTTACCATCTGGCCCCAGTGCTGCAATGATACCGCGAGAC
CCACGCTCACCGGCTCCAGATTTATCAGCAATAAACCAGCCAGCCGGAAGGGCCGAGCGCAGAAGTGGTC
CTGCAACTTTATCCGCCTCCATCCAGTCTATTAATTGTTGCCGGGAAGCTAGAGTAAGTAGTTCGCCAGT
TAATAGTTTGCGCAACGTTGTTGCCATTGCTACAGGCATCGTGGTGTCACGCTCGTCGTTTGGTATGGCT
TCATTCAGCTCCGGTTCCCAACGATCAAGGCGAGTTACATGATCCCCCATGTTGTGCAAAAAAGCGGTTA
GCTCCTTCGGTCCTCCGATCGTTGTCAGAAGTAAGTTGGCCGCAGTGTTATCACTCATGGTTATGGCAGC
ACTGCATAATTCTCTTACTGTCATGCCATCCGTAAGATGCTTTTCTGTGACTGGTGAGTACTCAACCAAG
TCATTCTGAGAATAGTGTATGCGGCGACCGAGTTGCTCTTGCCCGGCGTCAATACGGGATAATACCGCGC
CACATAGCAGAACTTTAAAAGTGCTCATCATTGGAAAACGTTCTTCGGGGCGAAAACTCTCAAGGATCTT
ACCGCTGTTGAGATCCAGTTCGATGTAACCCACTCGTGCACCCAACTGATCTTCAGCATCTTTTACTTTC
ACCAGCGTTTCTGGGTGAGCAAAAACAGGAAGGCAAAATGCCGCAAAAAAGGGAATAAGGGCGACACGGA
AATGTTGAATACTCATACTCTTCCTTTTTCAATATTATTGAAGCATTTATCAGGGTTATTGTCTCATGAG
CGGATACATATTTGAATGTATTTAGAAAAATAAACAAATAGGGGTTCCGCGCACATTTCCCCGAAAAGTG
CCACCTG
[124 nt withheld, positions 12176-12299]
C
[91 nt withheld, positions 12301-12391]
A
[49 nt withheld, positions 12393-12441]
CCTTTGACGTTGGAGTCCACGTTCTTT
[37 nt withheld, positions 12469-12505]
ACCCTATCTCGGTCTATTCTTTTGATTTATAAGGGATTTTGCCGATTTCGGCCTATTGGTTAAAAAATGA
GCTGATTTAACAAAAATTTAACGCGAATTTTAACAAAATATTTTAATTAA
Features (pLannotate 1.2.2; 16 found; start..end, strand, type, name):
    377..634     +  LTR            5' LTR (truncated): truncated 5' long terminal repeat (LTR) from HIV-1
    682..806     +  misc_feature   HIV-1 Ψ: packaging signal of human immunodeficiency virus type 1
    790..2289    +  CDS            gag (sequence partly withheld): GAG_HV1N5 - Experimental evidence at protein level: Swiss-Prot protein existence level 1. [p6-gag]: Plays a role in budding of the assembled particle by interacting with the host class E VPS proteins TSG101 and PDCD6IP/AIP1. From Human immunodeficiency virus type 1 group M subtype B (isolate NY5) (HIV-1).
   2085..5096    +  CDS            HIV-1 pol: pol protein from human immunodeficiency virus 1; pol
   5041..5616    +  CDS            vif: VIF_HV1N5 - Experimental evidence at protein level: Swiss-Prot protein existence level 1. Counteracts the innate antiviral activity of host APOBEC3F and APOBEC3G. Forms a complex with host APOBEC3F and APOBEC3G thus preventing the entry of these lethally hypermutating enzymes into progeny virions. Recruits an active E3 ubiquitin ligase complex composed of elongin BC, CUL5, and RBX2 to induce polyubiquitination of APOBEC3G and APOBEC3F. In turn, they are directed to the 26S proteasome for degradation. Vif interaction with APOBEC3G also blocks its cytidine deaminase activity in a proteasome-inde
   5830..6045    +  CDS            tat (fragment): TAT_HV1H2 - Experimental evidence at protein level: Swiss-Prot protein existence level 1. Extracellular circulating Tat can be endocytosed by surrounding uninfected cells via the binding to several surface receptors such as CD26, CXCR4, heparan sulfate proteoglycans (HSPG) or LDLR. Neurons are rarely infected, but they internalize Tat via their LDLR. Through its interaction with nuclear HATs, Tat is potentially able to control the acetylation-dependent cellular gene expression. Modulates the expression of many cellular genes involved in cell survival, proliferation or in coding for cytokines o
   6061..6303    +  CDS            vpu: VPU_HV1B1 - Experimental evidence at protein level: Swiss-Prot protein existence level 1. Enhances virion budding by targeting host CD4 and Tetherin/BST2 to proteasome degradation. Degradation of CD4 prevents any unwanted premature interactions between viral Env and its host receptor CD4 in the endoplasmic reticulum. Degradation of antiretroviral protein Tetherin/BST2 is important for virion budding, as BST2 tethers new viral particles to the host cell membrane. Mechanistically, Vpu bridges either CD4 or BST2 to BTRC, a substrate recognition subunit of the Skp1/Cullin/F-box protein E3 ubiquiti
   6403..8784    +  CDS            env (fragment): ENV_HV1B1 - Experimental evidence at protein level: Swiss-Prot protein existence level 1. [Transmembrane protein gp41]: Acts as a class I viral fusion protein. Under the current model, the protein has at least 3 conformational states: pre-fusion native state, pre-hairpin intermediate state, and post-fusion hairpin state. During fusion of viral and target intracellular membranes, the coiled coil regions (heptad repeats) assume a trimer-of-hairpins structure, positioning the fusion peptide in close proximity to the C-terminal region of the ectodomain. The formation of this structure appears to d
   8808..9526    +  CDS            EGFP (fragment): the original enhanced GFP (Yang et al., 1996) mammalian codon-optimized
   9466..10044   +  CDS            nef (fragment): NEF_HV1B1 - Experimental evidence at protein level: Swiss-Prot protein existence level 1. Extracellular Nef protein targets CD4(+) T-lymphocytes for apoptosis by interacting with CXCR4 surface receptors. From Human immunodeficiency virus type 1 group M subtype B (isolate BH10) (HIV-1).
  10169..10349   +  LTR            5' LTR (truncated): truncated 5' long terminal repeat (LTR) from HIV-1
  10425..11013   -  rep_origin     ori: high-copy-number ColE1/pMB1/pBR322/pUC origin of replication
  11184..12044   -  CDS            AmpR: β-lactamase; bla; confers resistance to ampicillin, carbenicillin, and related antibiotics
  12045..12149   -  promoter       AmpR promoter: bla
  12176..12604   +  rep_origin     f1 ori (sequence partly withheld): f1 bacteriophage origin of replication; arrow indicates direction of (+) strand synthesis
  12625..329     +  CDS            nef (fragment) (across the origin): NEF_HV1A2 - Experimental evidence at protein level: Swiss-Prot protein existence level 1. Extracellular Nef protein targets CD4(+) T-lymphocytes for apoptosis by interacting with CXCR4 surface receptors. From Human immunodeficiency virus type 1 group M subtype B (isolate ARV2/SF2) (HIV-1).
