[The description below was written by a language model from this plasmid's Addgene catalogue record and pLannotate feature annotations shown in this document.]
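Description:
pBS NL4-3 envFS eGFP RT-D185K/D186L is a near full-length HIV-1 NL4-3 proviral clone carried in a pBluescript backbone and catalogued as a lentiviral vector. The bacterial portion provides a high-copy ColE1/pUC-type origin, an f1 phage origin, and a β-lactamase gene with its own promoter for ampicillin selection. The sequenced record is 12,625 nt.

The annotated proviral region runs from a 5' LTR and the Ψ packaging signal through gag, pol, vif, tat, vpu and env, followed by EGFP sitting at the position of nef, and then the 3' LTR. The annotation tool labels both LTR matches as "truncated 5' LTR". It also calls a nef fragment spanning the plasmid origin just upstream of the first LTR, which most likely reflects the natural overlap of nef with LTR U3 sequence rather than a separate gene. Vpr and rev are not called in the table, so their status cannot be judged from it. No heterologous promoter is annotated, so expression of the viral genes and the EGFP reporter is presumably driven by the viral LTR.

"envFS" in the name suggests a frameshift that inactivates env, consistent with env being annotated only as a fragment. Such a provirus would need an envelope protein supplied in trans for single-cycle infection, although the record does not spell this out. The defining change is the D185K/D186L substitution in reverse transcriptase, which the record says abolishes RT catalytic activity. Particles made from this clone should therefore be unable to reverse transcribe their genome, making it a suitable negative control alongside the parental reporter virus. The associated work concerns activation of type I interferon and inflammatory cytokines by intron-containing RNA from the HIV-1 provirus.
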