Addgene plasmid #101332: pBS NL4-3 envFS eGFP RT-D185K/D186L
Purpose: pBS NL4-3 envFS eGFP with mutation that disrupts RT catalytic activity
Depositing lab: Jeremy Luban. Depositing organization: University of Massachusetts, Worcester. Publication: Intron-containing RNA from the HIV-1 provirus activates type I interferon and inflammatory cytokines. McCauley SM, Kim K, Nowosielska A, Dauphin A, Yurkovetskiy L, Diehl WE, Luban J. Nat Commun. 2018 Dec 13;9(1):5305. doi: 10.1038/s41467-018-07753-2. PubMed 30546110.
Backbone
  Vector backbone: pBluescript
  Vector type: Lentiviral
Growth in bacteria
  Bacterial resistance: Ampicillin, 100 μg/mL
  Growth temperature: 30°C
  Growth strain: NEB Stable
  Copy number: High Copy
Gene/Insert
  Gene/Insert name: NL4-3 envFS
  Mutation: reverse transcriptase D185K/D186L
  Cloning method: Restriction Enzyme; 5′ cloning site unknown (unknown if destroyed); 3′ cloning site unknown (unknown if destroyed)
  Sequencing primers: 5′ unknown
Terms and licenses: Academic/Nonprofit Terms; Industry Terms: Not Available to Industry
How to cite: pBS NL4-3 envFS eGFP RT-D185K/D186L was a gift from Jeremy Luban (Addgene plasmid # 101332 ; http://n2t.net/addgene:101332 ; RRID:Addgene_101332)
